>Addgene plasmid #31190 | pEVOL-pBpF | addgene full sequence | sequence record 418765 | Addgene NGS Result
TCATACTCCCGCCATTCAGAGAAGAAACCAATTGTCCATATTGCATCAGACATTGCCGTCACTGCGTCTT
TTACTGGCTCTTCTCGCTAACCAAACCGGTAACCCCGCTTATTAAAAGCATTCTGTAACAAAGCGGGACC
AAAGCCATGACAAAAACGCGTAACAAAAGTGTCTATAATCACGGCAGAAAAGTCCACATTGATTATTTGC
ACGGCGTCACACTTTGCTATGCCATAGCATTTTTATCCATAAGATTAGCGGATCCTACCTGACGCTTTTT
ATCGCAACTCTCTACTGTTTCTCCATACCCGTTTTTTTGGGCTAACAGGAGGAATTAGATCTATGGACGA
ATTTGAAATGATAAAGAGAAACACATCTGAAATTATCAGCGAGGAAGAGTTAAGAGAGGTTTTAAAAAAA
GATGAAAAATCTGCTGGTATAGGTTTTGAACCAAGTGGTAAAATACATTTAGGGCATTATCTCCAAATAA
AAAAGATGATTGATTTACAAAATGCTGGATTTGATATAATTATATTGTTGGCTGATTTACACGCCTATTT
AAACCAGAAAGGAGAGTTGGATGAGATTAGAAAAATAGGAGATTATAACAAAAAAGTTTTTGAAGCAATG
GGGTTAAAGGCAAAATATCTTTATGGAAGTCCTTTCCAGCTTGATAAGGATTATACACTGAATGTCTATA
GATTGGCTTTAAAAACTACCTTAAAAAGAGCAAGAAGGAGTATGGAACTTATAGCAAGAGAGGATGAAAA
TCCAAAGGTTGCTGAAGTTATCTATCCAATAATGCAGGTTAATACGAGTCATTATCTGGGCGTTGATGTT
GCAGTTGGAGGGATGGAGCAGAGAAAAATACACATGTTAGCAAGGGAGCTTTTACCAAAAAAGGTTGTTT
GTATTCACAACCCTGTCTTAACGGGTTTGGATGGAGAAGGAAAGATGAGTTCTTCAAAAGGGAATTTTAT
AGCTGTTGATGACTCTCCAGAAGAGATTAGGGCTAAGATAAAGAAAGCATACTGCCCAGCTGGAGTTGTT
GAAGGAAATCCAATAATGGAGATAGCTAAATACTTCCTTGAATATCCTTTAACCATAAAAAGGCCAGAAA
AATTTGGTGGAGATTTGACAGTTAATAGCTATGAGGAGTTAGAGAGTTTATTTAAAAATAAGGAATTGCA
TCCAATGGATTTAAAAAATGCTGTAGCTGAAGAACTTATAAAGATTTTAGAGCCAATTAGAAAGAGATTA
TAATAAGTCGACCATCATCATCATCATCATTGAGTTTAAACGGTCTCCAGCTTGGCTGTTTTGGCGGATG
AGAGAAGATTTTCAGCCTGATACAGATTAAATCAGAACGCAGAAGCGGTCTGATAAAACAGAATTTGCCT
GGCGGCAGTAGCGCGGTGGTCCCACCTGACCCCATGCCGAACTCAGAAGTGAAACGCCGTAGCGCCGATG
GTAGTGTGGGGTCTCCCCATGCGAGAGTAGGGAACTGCCAGGCATCAAATAAAACGAAAGGCTCAGTCGA
AAGACTGGGCCTTGTTTGTGAGCTCCCGGTCATCAATCATCCCCATAATCCTTGTTAGATTATCAATTTT
AAAAAACTAACAGTTGTCAGCCTGTCCCGCTTTAATATCATACGCCGTTATACGTTGTTTACGCTTTGAG
GAATCCCATATGGACGAATTTGAAATGATAAAGAGAAACACATCTGAAATTATCAGCGAGGAAGAGTTAA
GAGAGGTTTTAAAAAAAGATGAAAAATCTGCTGGTATAGGTTTTGAACCAAGTGGTAAAATACATTTAGG
GCATTATCTCCAAATAAAAAAGATGATTGATTTACAAAATGCTGGATTTGATATAATTATATTGTTGGCT
GATTTACACGCCTATTTAAACCAGAAAGGAGAGTTGGATGAGATTAGAAAAATAGGAGATTATAACAAAA
AAGTTTTTGAAGCAATGGGGTTAAAGGCAAAATATCTTTATGGAAGTCCTTTCCAGCTTGATAAGGATTA
TACACTGAATGTCTATAGATTGGCTTTAAAAACTACCTTAAAAAGAGCAAGAAGGAGTATGGAACTTATA
GCAAGAGAGGATGAAAATCCAAAGGTTGCTGAAGTTATCTATCCAATAATGCAGGTTAATACGAGTCATT
ATCTGGGCGTTGATGTTGCAGTTGGAGGGATGGAGCAGAGAAAAATACACATGTTAGCAAGGGAGCTTTT
ACCAAAAAAGGTTGTTTGTATTCACAACCCTGTCTTAACGGGTTTGGATGGAGAAGGAAAGATGAGTTCT
TCAAAAGGGAATTTTATAGCTGTTGATGACTCTCCAGAAGAGATTAGGGCTAAGATAAAGAAAGCATACT
GCCCAGCTGGAGTTGTTGAAGGAAATCCAATAATGGAGATAGCTAAATACTTCCTTGAATATCCTTTAAC
CATAAAAAGGCCAGAAAAATTTGGTGGAGATTTGACAGTTAATAGCTATGAGGAGTTAGAGAGTTTATTT
AAAAATAAGGAATTGCATCCAATGGATTTAAAAAATGCTGTAGCTGAAGAACTTATAAAGATTTTAGAGC
CAATTAGAAAGAGATTATAACTGCAGTTTCAAACGCTAAATTGCCTGATGCGCTACGCTTATCAGGCCTA
CATGATCTCTGCAATATATTGAGTTTGCGTGCTTTTGTAGGCCGGATAAGGCGTTCACGCCGCATCCGGC
AAGAAACAGCAAACAATCCAAAACGCCGCGTTCAGCGGCGTTTTTTCTGCTTTTCTTCGCGAATTAATTC
CGCTTCGCAACATGTGAGCACCGGTTTATTGACTACCGGAAGCAGTGTGACCGTGTGCTTCTCAAATGCC
TGAGGCCAGTTTGCTCAGGCTCTCCCCGTGGAGGTAATAATTGACGATATGATCAGTGCACGGCTAACTA
AGCGGCCTGCTGACTTTCTCGCCGATCAAAAGGCATTTTGCTATTAAGGGATTGACGAGGGCGTATCTGC
GCAGTAAGATGCGCCCCGCATTCCGGCGGTAGTTCAGCAGGGCAGAACGGCGGACTCTAAATCCGCATGG
CAGGGGTTCAAATCCCCTCCGCCGGACCAAATTCGAAAAGCCTGCTCAACGAGCAGGCTTTTTTGCATGC
TCGAGCAGCTCAGGGTCGAATTTGCTTTCGAATTTCTGCCATTCATCCGCTTATTATCACTTATTCAGGC
GTAGCAACCAGGCGTTTAAGGGCACCAATAACTGCCTTAAAAAAATTACGCCCCGCCCTGCCACTCATCG
CAGTACTGTTGTAATTCATTAAGCATTCTGCCGACATGGAAGCCATCACAAACGGCATGATGAACCTGAA
TCGCCAGCGGCATCAGCACCTTGTCGCCTTGCGTATAATATTTGCCCATGGTGAAAACGGGGGCGAAGAA
GTTGTCCATATTGGCCACGTTTAAATCAAAACTGGTGAAACTCACCCAGGGATTGGCTGAGACGAAAAAC
ATATTCTCAATAAACCCTTTAGGGAAATAGGCCAGGTTTTCACCGTAACACGCCACATCTTGCGAATATA
TGTGTAGAAACTGCCGGAAATCGTCGTGGTATTCACTCCAGAGCGATGAAAACGTTTCAGTTTGCTCATG
GAAAACGGTGTAACAAGGGTGAACACTATCCCATATCACCAGCTCACCGTCTTTCATTGCCATACGGAAT
TCCGGATGAGCATTCATCAGGCGGGCAAGAATGTGAATAAAGGCCGGATAAAACTTGTGCTTATTTTTCT
TTACGGTCTTTAAAAAGGCCGTAATATCCAGCTGAACGGTCTGGTTATAGGTACATTGAGCAACTGACTG
AAATGCCTCAAAATGTTCTTTACGATGCCATTGGGATATATCAACGGTGGTATATCCAGTGATTTTTTTC
TCCATTTTAGCTTCCTTAGCTCCTGAAAATCTCGATAACTCAAAAAATACGCCCGGTAGTGATCTTATTT
CATTATGGTGAAAGTTGGAACCTCTTACGTGCCGATCAACGTCTCATTTTCGCCAAAAGTTGGCCCAGGG
CTTCCCGGTATCAACAGGGACACCAGGATTTATTTATTCTGCGAAGTGATCTTCCGTCACAGGTATTTAT
TCGGCGCAAAGTGCGTCGGGTGATGCTGCCAACTTACTGATTTAGTGTATGATGGTGTTTTTGAGGTGCT
CCAGTGGCTTCTGTTTCTATCAGCTGTCCCTCCTGTTCAGCTACTGACGGGGTGGTGCGTAACGGCAAAA
GCACCGCCGGACATCAGCGCTAGCGGAGTGTATACTGGCTTACTATGTTGGCACTGATGAGGGTGTCAGT
GAAGTGCTTCATGTGGCAGGAGAAAAAAGGCTGCACCGGTGCGTCAGCAGAATATGTGATACAGGATATA
TTCCGCTTCCTCGCTCACTGACTCGCTACGCTCGGTCGTTCGACTGCGGCGAGCGGAAATGGCTTACGAA
CGGGGCGGAGATTTCCTGGAAGATGCCAGGAAGATACTTAACAGGGAAGTGAGAGGGCCGCGGCAAAGCC
GTTTTTCCATAGGCTCCGCCCCCCTGACAAGCATCACGAAATCTGACGCTCAAATCAGTGGTGGCGAAAC
CCGACAGGACTATAAAGATACCAGGCGTTTCCCCCTGGCGGCTCCCTCGTGCGCTCTCCTGTTCCTGCCT
TTCGGTTTACCGGTGTCATTCCGCTGTTATGGCCGCGTTTGTCTCATTCCACGCCTGACACTCAGTTCCG
GGTAGGCAGTTCGCTCCAAGCTGGACTGTATGCACGAACCCCCCGTTCAGTCCGACCGCTGCGCCTTATC
CGGTAACTATCGTCTTGAGTCCAACCCGGAAAGACATGCAAAAGCACCACTGGCAGCAGCCACTGGTAAT
TGATTTAGAGGAGTTAGTCTTGAAGTCATGCGCCGGTTAAGGCTAAACTGAAAGGACAAGTTTTGGTGAC
TGCGCTCCTCCAAGCCAGTTACCTCGGTTCAAAGAGTTGGTAGCTCAGAGAACCTTCGAAAAACCGCCCT
GCAAGGCGGTTTTTTCGTTTTCAGAGCAAGAGATTACGCGCAGACCAAAACGATCTCAAGAAGATCATCT
TATTAATCAGATAAAATATTTCTAGATTTCAGTGCAATTTATCTCTTCAAATGTAGCACCTGAAGTCAGC
CCCATACGATATAAGTTGTAATTCTCATGTTTGACAGCTTATCATCGATAAGCTTGGTACCCAATTATGA
CAACTTGACGGCTACATCATTCACTTTTTCTTCACAACCGGCACGGAACTCGCTCGGGCTGGCCCCGGTG
CATTTTTTAAATACCCGCGAGAAATAGAGTTGATCGTCAAAACCAACATTGCGACCGACGGTGGCGATAG
GCATCCGGGTGGTGCTCAAAAGCAGCTTCGCCTGGCTGATACGTTGGTCCTCGCGCCAGCTTAAGACGCT
AATCCCTAACTGCTGGCGGAAAAGATGTGACAGACGCGACGGCGACAAGCAAACATGCTGTGCGACGCTG
GCGATATCAAAATTGCTGTCTGCCAGGTGATCGCTGATGTACTGACAAGCCTCGCGTACCCGATTATCCA
TCGGTGGATGGAGCGACTCGTTAATCGCTTCCATGCGCCGCAGTAACAATTGCTCAAGCAGATTTATCGC
CAGCAGCTCCGAATAGCGCCCTTCCCCTTGCCCGGCGTTAATGATTTGCCCAAACAGGTCGCTGAAATGC
GGCTGGTGCGCTTCATCCGGGCGAAAGAACCCCGTATTGGCAAATATTGACGGCCAGTTAAGCCATTCAT
GCCAGTAGGCGCGCGGACGAAAGTAAACCCACTGGTGATACCATTCGCGAGCCTCCGGATGACGACCGTA
GTGATGAATCTCTCCTGGCGGGAACAGCAAAATATCACTCGGTCGGCAAACAAATTCTCGTCCCTGATTT
TTCACCACCCCCTGACCGCGAATGGTGAGATTGAGAATATAACCTTTCATTCCCAGCGGTCGGTCGATAA
AAAAATCGAGATAACCGTTGGCCTCAATCGGCGTTAAACCCGCCACCAGATGGGCATTAAACGAGTATCC
CGGCAGCAGGGGATCATTTTGCGCTTCAGCCATACTTT
Features (pLannotate 1.2.2; 14 found; start..end, strand, type, name):
     22..306     +  promoter       araBAD promoter: araBAD; promoter of the L-arabinose operon of E. coli; the araC regulatory gene is transcribed in the opposite direction (Guzman et al., 1995)
    343..1260    +  CDS            tyrS: SYY_METJA - Experimental evidence at protein level: Swiss-Prot protein existence level 1. Catalyzes the attachment of tyrosine to tRNA(Tyr) in a two- step reaction: tyrosine is first activated by ATP to form Tyr-AMP and then transferred to the acceptor end of tRNA(Tyr). From Methanocaldococcus jannaschii (strain ATCC 43067 / DSM 2661 / JAL-1 / JCM 10045 / NBRC 100440) (Methanococcus jannaschii).
   1273..1290    +  CDS            capTEV™ (fragment): composite tag for in vivo biotinylation, TEV protease cleavage, and 6xHis tagging
   1397..1512    +  ncRNA          5S rRNA: Accession: RF00001 - 5S ribosomal RNA
   1516..1553    +  terminator     rrnB T1 terminator (fragment): transcription terminator T1 from the E. coli rrnB gene
   1690..2607    +  CDS            tyrS: SYY_METJA - Experimental evidence at protein level: Swiss-Prot protein existence level 1. Catalyzes the attachment of tyrosine to tRNA(Tyr) in a two- step reaction: tyrosine is first activated by ATP to form Tyr-AMP and then transferred to the acceptor end of tRNA(Tyr). From Methanocaldococcus jannaschii (strain ATCC 43067 / DSM 2661 / JAL-1 / JCM 10045 / NBRC 100440) (Methanococcus jannaschii).
   3032..3105    +  ncRNA          tRNA: Accession: RF00005 - tRNA
   3266..3925    -  CDS            CmR: chloramphenicol acetyltransferase; cat; confers resistance to chloramphenicol
   3926..4028    -  promoter       cat promoter: promoter of the E. coli cat gene encoding chloramphenicol acetyltransferase
   4149..4292    +  mobile_element IS1 (fragment): prokaryotic transposable element IS1
   4411..4466    -  rep_origin     RSF ori (fragment): Plasmids containing the RSF 1030 origin of replication can be propagated in E. coli cells that contain additional plasmids with compatible origins.
   4554..5099    -  rep_origin     p15A ori: Plasmids containing the medium-copy-number p15A origin of replication can be propagated in E. coli cells that contain a second plasmid with the ColE1 origin.
   5211..5235    +  promoter       tet promoter (fragment): E. coli promoter for tetracycline efflux protein gene
   5245..6123    -  CDS            araC: L-arabinose regulatory protein; araC
