[The description below was written by a language model from this plasmid's Addgene catalogue record, the feature table of its GenBank file and pLannotate feature annotations shown in this document.]
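Description:
pEVOL-pBpF is a bacterial expression plasmid for genetic code expansion in E. coli. It supplies an orthogonal aminoacyl-tRNA synthetase/tRNA pair derived from Methanocaldococcus jannaschii that directs incorporation of the photocrosslinking amino acid p-benzoyl-L-phenylalanine at amber (TAG) codons. It replicates from a p15A origin and is selected with chloramphenicol through a cat promoter-driven CmR gene. Because p15A is compatible with ColE1-type origins, the plasmid can be maintained alongside a second plasmid, such as one encoding the target protein with the TAG codon. The catalogue lists it as high copy, whereas p15A is generally regarded as a medium-copy origin.

The full-sequence annotation (about 6.1 kb) shows two copies of the M. jannaschii tyrosyl-tRNA synthetase coding sequence, which the catalogue records as carrying the Y32G, E107P, D158T and I159S substitutions that retarget it to the unnatural amino acid. The first copy lies downstream of the araBAD promoter, with araC encoded divergently on the same plasmid, so its expression is arabinose-inducible. It is followed by a short His-tag-like fragment and rrnB-derived terminator sequence. No promoter is annotated for the second synthetase copy, so the record does not state how it is driven. A single tRNA gene lies downstream, presumably the amber suppressor partner, and its promoter is also not annotated. Small fragments annotated as IS1, RSF ori and tet promoter appear to be backbone remnants. The accompanying GenBank record covers only about 1 kb of partial sequence, showing a pBAD reverse primer site and a 6xHis tag. The construct is typically used to place a UV-activatable crosslinker at defined sites in proteins, for example to capture protein interactions.
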