Addgene plasmid #31190: pEVOL-pBpF
Purpose: tRNA synthetase/tRNA pair for the in vivo incorporation of a photocrosslinker, p-benzoyl-l-phenylalanine into proteins in E coli in response to the amber codon, TAG.
Depositing lab: Peter Schultz. Depositing organization: Scripps California (The Scripps Research Institute). Publication: Addition of a photocrosslinking amino acid to the genetic code of Escherichiacoli. Chin JW, Martin AB, King DS, Wang L, Schultz PG. Proc Natl Acad Sci U S A. 2002 Aug 20;99(17):11020-4. Epub 2002 Aug 1. 10.1073/pnas.172226299 PubMed 12154230.
Backbone
  Vector backbone: p15A
  Backbone size w/o insert (bp): 5000
  Vector type: Bacterial Expression
Growth in bacteria
  Bacterial resistance: Chloramphenicol, 25 μg/mL
  Growth temperature: 37°C
  Growth strain: DH5alpha
  Growth instructions: Any strain for growth, 37 oC, LB/2XYT media
  Copy number: High Copy
Gene/Insert
  Gene/Insert name: M.j. p-benzoylphenylalanine RS (2 copies +tRNA) (alt name: pEVOL-pBpF)
  Species: M.jannaschii
  Insert size (bp): 1000
  Mutation: Y32G, E107P, D158T, I159S
  Cloning method: Restriction Enzyme; 5′ cloning site BglII (not destroyed); 3′ cloning site SalI (not destroyed)
  Sequencing primers: 5′ ATTAGCGGATCCTACCTGACGCTTTTTATCGCAACTCTCTACTGTTTCTCCATACCCGTTTTTT
Terms and licenses: Academic/Nonprofit Terms; Industry Terms: Not Available to Industry
How to cite: pEVOL-pBpF was a gift from Peter Schultz (Addgene plasmid # 31190 ; http://n2t.net/addgene:31190 ; RRID:Addgene_31190)
