LOCUS       Exported 1029 bp ds-DNA linear SYN 18-MAY-2021
DEFINITION  tRNA synthetase/tRNA pair for the in vivo incorporation of a
            photocrosslinker, p-benzoyl-l-phenylalanine into proteins in E coli
            in response to the amber codon, TAG. .
ACCESSION   .
VERSION     .
KEYWORDS    pEVOL-pBpF
SOURCE      synthetic DNA construct
  ORGANISM  synthetic DNA construct
REFERENCE   1 (bases 1 to 1029)
  AUTHORS   Chin JW, Martin AB, King DS, Wang L, Schultz PG
  TITLE     Addition of a photocrosslinking amino acid to the genetic code of
            Escherichiacoli.
  JOURNAL   Proc Natl Acad Sci U S A. 2002 Aug 20;99(17):11020-4. Epub 2002 Aug
            1.
  PUBMED    12154230
REFERENCE   2 (bases 1 to 1029)
  AUTHORS   .
  TITLE     Direct Submission
  JOURNAL   Exported May 18, 2021 from SnapGene Server 1.1.58
            http://www.snapgene.com
FEATURES             Location/Qualifiers
     source          1..1029
                     /organism="synthetic DNA construct"
                     /mol_type="other DNA"
     primer_bind     156..173
                     /label=pBAD Reverse
                     /note="For vectors with E. coli araBAD promoter, reverse
                     primer"
     CDS             complement(229..246)
                     /codon_start=1
                     /product="6xHis affinity tag"
                     /label=6xHis
                     /translation="HHHHHH"
ORIGIN
        1 ttgatgcctg gcagttccct actctcgcat ggggagaccc cacactacca tcggcgctac
       61 ggcgtttcac ttctgagttc ggcatggggt caggtgggac caccgcgcta ctgccgccag
      121 gcaaattctg ttttatcaga ccgcttctgc gttctgattt aatctgtatc aggctgaaaa
      181 tcttctctca tccgccaaaa cagccaagct ggagaccgtt taaactcaat gatgatgatg
      241 atgatggtcg acttattata atctctttct aattggctct aaaatcttta taagttcttc
      301 agctacagca ttttttaaat ccattggatg caattcctta tttttaaata aactctctaa
      361 ctcctcatag ctattaactg tcaaatctcc accaaatttt tctggccttt ttatggttaa
      421 aggatattca aggaagtatt tagctatctc cattattgga tttccttcaa caactccagc
      481 tgggcagtat gctttcttta tcttagccct aatctcttct ggagagtcat caacagctat
      541 aaaattccct tttgaagaac tcatctttcc ttctccatcc aaacccgtta agacagggtt
      601 gtgaatacaa acaacctttt ttggtaaaag ctcccttgct aacatgtgta tttttctctg
      661 ctccatccct ccaactgcaa catcaacgcc cagataatga ctcgtattaa cctgcattat
      721 tggatagata acttcagcaa cctttggatt ttcatcctct cttgctataa gttccatact
      781 ccttcttgct ctttttaagg tagtttttaa agccaatcta tagacattca gtgtataatc
      841 cttatcaagc tggaaaggac ttccataaag atattttgcc tttaacccca ttgcttcaaa
      901 aacttttttg ttataatctc ctatttttct aatctcatcc aactctcctt tctggtttaa
      961 ataggcgtgt aaatcagcca acaatataat tatatcaaat ccagcatttt gtaaatcaat
     1021 catcttttt
//
