>Addgene plasmid #31190 | pEVOL-pBpF | addgene partial sequence | sequence record 90339 | ARA_promoter-F 5'-ctgacgctttttatcgcaactctctactg-3'
TTTTGGGCTAACAGGAGGAATTAGATCTATGGACGAATTTGAAATGATAAAGAGAAACACATCTGAAATT
ATCAGCGAGGAAGAGTTAAGAGAGGTTTTAAAAAAAGATGAAAAATCTGCTGGTATAGGTTTTGAACCAA
GTGGTAAAATACATTTAGGGCATTATCTCCAAATAAAAAAGATGATTGATTTACAAAATGCTGGATTTGA
TATAATTATATTGTTGGCTGATTTACACGCCTATTTAAACCAGAAAGGAGAGTTGGATGAGATTAGAAAA
ATAGGAGATTATAACAAAAAAGTTTTTGAAGCAATGGGGTTAAAGGCAAAATATCTTTATGGAAGTCCTT
TCCAGCTTGATAAGGATTATACACTGAATGTCTATAGATTGGCTTTAAAAACTACCTTAAAAAGAGCAAG
AAGGAGTATGGAACTTATAGCAAGAGAGGATGAAAATCCAAAGGTTGCTGAAGTTATCTATCCAATAATG
CAGGTTAATACGAGTCATTATCTGGGCGTTGATGTTGCAGTTGGAGGGATGGAGCAGAGAAAAATACACA
TGTTAGCAAGGGAGCTTTTACCAAAAAAGGTTGTTTGTATTCACAACCCTGTCTTAACGGGTTTGGATGG
AGAAGGAAAGATGAGTTCTTCAAAAGGGAATTTTATAGCTGTTGATGACTCTCCAGAAGAGATTAGGGCT
AAGATAAAGAAAGCATACTGCCCAGCTGGAGTTGTTGAAGGAAATCCAATAATGGAGATAGCTAAATACT
TCCTTGAATATCCTTTAACCATAA
