>Addgene plasmid #31190 | pEVOL-pBpF | addgene partial sequence | sequence record 90352 | pACYC-F 5'-tgaagtcagccccatacgat-3'
TTCTCATGTTTGACAGCTTATCATCGATAAGCTTGGTACCCAATTATGACAACTTGACGGCTACATCATT
CACTTTTTCTTCACAACCGGCACGGAACTCGCTCGGGCTGGCCCCGGTGCATTTTTTAAATACCCGCGAG
AAATAGAGTTGATCGTCAAAACCAACATTGCGACCGACGGTGGCGATAGGCATCCGGGTGGTGCTCAAAA
GCAGCTTCGCCTGGCTGATACGTTGGTCCTCGCGCCAGCTTAAGACGCTAATCCCTAACTGCTGGCGGAA
AAGATGTGACAGACGCGACGGCGACAAGCAAACATGCTGTGCGACGCTGGCGATATCAAAATTGCTGTCT
GCCAGGTGATCGCTGATGTACTGACAAGCCTCGCGTACCCGATTATCCATCGGTGGATGGAGCGACTCGT
TAATCGCTTCCATGCGCCGCAGTAACAATTGCTCAAGCAGATTTATCGCCAGCAGCTCCGAATAGCGCCC
TTCCCCTTGCCCGGCGTTAATGATTTGCCCAAACAGGTCGCTGAAATGCGGCTGGTGCGCTTCATCCGGG
CGAAAGAACCCCGTATTGGCAAATATTGACGGCCAGTTAAGCCATTCATGCCAGTAGGCGCGCGGACGAA
AGTAAACCCACTGGTGATACCATTCGCGAGCCTCCGGATGACGACCGTAGTGATGAATCTCTCCTGGCGG
GAACAGCAAAATATCACTCGGTCGGCAAACAAATTCTCGTCCCTGATTTTTCACCACCCCCTGACCGCGA
ATGGTGAGATTGAGAATATAACCTTTCATTCCCAGCGGTCGGTCGATAAAAAAATCGAGATAACCGTTGG
CCTCAATCGGCGTTAAACCCGCCACCAGATGGGCATTAAACGAGTATCCCGGCAGCAGGGGATCATTTTG
CGCTTCAGCCATACTTTTCATACTCCCGCCATTCAGAGAAGAAACCAATTGTCCATATTGCATCAGACAT
TGCCGTCACTGCGTCTTTTACTGGCTCTTCTCGCTAACCAAACCGGTAACCCCGCTTATTAAAAGCATTC
TGTAACAAAGCGGGACCAAAGCCATGACAAAAACGCGTAACAAAAGTGTCTATAATCACGGCAGAAAAGT
CCACATTGATTATTTGCACGGCGTCACAC
