>Addgene plasmid #31190 | pEVOL-pBpF | addgene partial sequence | sequence record 90357 | CAT-F 5'-GTTTGTGATGGCTTCCATGTC-3'
TAATGAATTACAACAGTACTGCGATGAGTGGCAGGGCGGGGCGTAATTTTTTTAAGGCAGTTATTGGTGC
CCTTAAACGCCTGGTTGCTACGCCTGAATAAGTGATAATAAGCGGATGAATGGCAGAAATTCGAAAGCAA
ATTCGACCCTGAGCTGCTCGAGCATGCAAAAAAGCCTGCTCGTTGAGCAGGCTTTTCGAATTTGGTCCGG
CGGAGGGGATTTGAACCCCTGCCATGCGGATTTAGAGTCCGCCGTTCTGCCCTGCTGAACTACCGCCGGA
ATGCGGGGCGCATCTTACTGCGCAGATACGCCCTCGTCAATCCCTTAATAGCAAAATGCCTTTTGATCGG
CGAGAAAGTCAGCAGGCCGCTTAGTTAGCCGTGCACTGATCATATCGTCAATTATTACCTCCACGGGGAG
AGCCTGAGCAAACTGGCCTCAGGCATTTGAGAAGCACACGGTCACACTGCTTCCGGTAGTCAATAAACCG
GTGCTCACATGTTGCGAAGCGGAATTAATTCGCGAAGAAAAGCAGAAAAAACGCCGCTGAACGCGGCGTT
TTGGATTGTTTGCTGTTTCTTGCCGGATGCGGCGTGAACGCCTTATCCGGCCTACAAAAGCACGCAAACT
CAATATATTGCAGAGATCATGTAGGCCTGATAAGCGTAGCGCATCAGGCAATTTAGCGTTTGAAACTGCA
GTTATAATCTCTTTCTAATTGGCTCTAAAATCTTTATAAGTTCTTCAGCTACAGCATTTTTTAAATCCAT
TGGATGCAATTCCTTATTTTTAAATAAACTCTCTAACTCCTCATAGCTATTAACTGTCAAATCTCCACCA
AATTTTTCTGGCCTTTTTATGGTTAAAGGATATTCAAGGAAGTATTTAGCTATCTCCATTATTGGATTTC
CTTCAACAACTCCAGCTGGGCAGTATGCTTTCTTTATCTTAGCCCTAATCTCTTCTGGAGAGTCATCAAC
AGCTATAAAATTCCCTTTTGAAGAACTCATCTTTCCTTCTCCATCCAAACCCGTTAAGACAGGGTTGTGA
ATACAAAC
