>Addgene plasmid #31190 | pEVOL-pBpF | addgene partial sequence | sequence record 162221 | pBAD-F 5'-ATGCCATAGCATTTTTATCC-3'
TTTTATCGCAACTCTCTACTGTTTCTCCATACCCGTTTTTTTGGGCTAACAGGAGGAATTAGATCTATGG
ACGAATTTGAAATGATAAAGAGAAACACATCTGAAATTATCAGCGAGGAAGAGTTAAGAGAGGTTTTAAA
AAAAGATGAAAAATCTGCTGGTATAGGTTTTGAACCAAGTGGTAAAATACATTTAGGGCATTATCTCCAA
ATAAAAAAGATGATTGATTTACAAAATGCTGGATTTGATATAATTATATTGTTGGCTGATTTACACGCCT
ATTTAAACCAGAAAGGAGAGTTGGATGAGATTAGAAAAATAGGAGATTATAACAAAAAAGTTTTTGAAGC
AATGGGGTTAAAGGCAAAATATCTTTATGGAAGTCCTTTCCAGCTTGATAAGGATTATACACTGAATGTC
TATAGATTGGCTTTAAAAACTACCTTAAAAAGAGCAAGAAGGAGTATGGAACTTATAGCAAGAGAGGATG
AAAATCCAAAGGTTGCTGAAGTTATCTATCCAATAATGCAGGTTAATACGAGTCATTATCTGGGCGTTGA
TGTTGCAGTTGGAGGGATGGAGCAGAGAAAAATACACATGTTAGCAAGGGAGCTTTTACCAAAAAAGGTT
GTTTGTATTCACAACCCTGTCTTAACGGGTTTGGATGGAGAAGGAAAGATGAGTTCTTCAAAAGGGAATT
TTATAGCTGTTGATGACTCTCCAGAAGAGATTAGGGCTAAGATAAAGAAAGCATACTGCCCAGCTGGAGT
TGTTGAAGGAAATCCAATAATGGAGATAGCTAAATACTTCCTTGAATATCCTTTAACCATAAAAAGGCCA
GAAAAATTTGGTGGAGATTTGACAGTTAATAGCTATGAGGAGTTAGAGAGTTTATTTAAAAATAAGGAAT
TGCATCCAATGGATTTAAAAAATGCTGTAGCTGAAGAACTTATAAAGATTTTAGA
